Addgene plasmid #117511: pICSL12021
Purpose: AtICU2 promoter Golden Gate Level 0
Depositing lab: Jonathan D Jones. Depositing organization: Sainsbury Laboratory, Norwich. Publication: Optimization of T-DNA architecture for Cas9-mediated mutagenesis in Arabidopsis. Castel B, Tomlinson L, Locci F, Yang Y, Jones JDG. PLoS One. 2019 Jan 9;14(1):e0204778. doi: 10.1371/journal.pone.0204778. eCollection 2019. PubMed 30625150.
Backbone
  Vector backbone: pICH41295
  Backbone size w/o insert (bp): 2247
  Total vector size (bp): 2875
  Vector type: Plant Expression
Growth in bacteria
  Bacterial resistance: Spectinomycin, 50 μg/mL
  Growth temperature: 37°C
  Growth strain: DH5alpha
  Copy number: Unknown
Gene/Insert
  Gene/Insert name: BsaI:GGAG:pICU2:AATG:BsaI
  Species: A. thaliana (mustard weed)
  Insert size (bp): 628
  GenBank ID: AT5G67100
  Promoter: AtICU2
  Cloning method: Restriction Enzyme; 5′ cloning site BsaI (not destroyed); 3′ cloning site BsaI (not destroyed)
  Sequencing primers: 5′ CGTTATCCCCTGATTCTGTGGATAAC; 3′ GTCTCATGAGCGGATACATATTTGAATG
Terms and licenses: Academic/Nonprofit Terms; Industry Terms: Not Available to Industry
Depositor comments: Cloned by Laurence Tomlinson . Please visit https://www.biorxiv.org/content/early/2018/09/17/419952 for bioRxiv preprint.
How to cite: pICSL12021 was a gift from Jonathan D Jones (Addgene plasmid # 117511 ; http://n2t.net/addgene:117511 ; RRID:Addgene_117511)
