[The description below was written by a language model from this plasmid's Addgene catalogue record and pLannotate feature annotations shown in this document.]
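Description:
pICSL12021 is a Golden Gate (MoClo-style) Level 0 part plasmid that stores the promoter of the Arabidopsis thaliana ICU2 gene (AT5G67100) as a reusable module for building plant expression constructs. It is built on the small pICH41295 acceptor backbone, giving a plasmid of about 2.9 kb. It is propagated in E. coli through a high-copy ColE1/pUC-type origin and selected with spectinomycin. Resistance comes from the aadA streptomycin/spectinomycin adenylyltransferase gene, which sits downstream of a bla-type promoter. The short integrase, gentamicin acetyltransferase and lacI fragments picked up by the automated annotation look like remnants of the resistance cassette and cloning region rather than functional genes. The brief PGK1 terminator hit falls in the region where the insert would lie and is probably a chance match.

The payload is a 628 bp AtICU2 promoter fragment flanked by BsaI sites that remain intact after cloning. Digestion with this type IIS enzyme releases the fragment with GGAG and AATG four-base overhangs. These fix its position and orientation at the promoter end of a transcription unit, with the AATG fusion site supplying the start codon for the downstream coding part in a one-pot assembly. The feature table does not annotate the promoter itself, so its boundaries are known only from the catalogue fields. The plasmid carries no coding sequence, terminator or T-DNA borders, so it is a building block rather than a working plant expression vector. The associated work concerns optimising T-DNA architecture for Cas9-mediated mutagenesis in Arabidopsis, which suggests the part was intended as a candidate promoter in such constructs, though the record does not state which component it drives.
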