Features (pLannotate 1.2.2; 7 found; start..end, strand, type, name):
    110..214     +  promoter       AmpR promoter: bla
    205..285     -  CDS            int (fragment): INT2_ECOLX - Protein inferred from homology: Swiss-Prot protein existence level 3. Putative integrase believed to be involved in the insertion of antibiotic resistance genes into plasmids and transposons. From Escherichia coli.
    373..429     +  CDS            GmR (fragment): gentamycin acetyltransferase; aacC1; confers resistance to gentamycin
    436..1224    +  CDS            aadA: S3AD_ECOLX - Experimental evidence at protein level: Swiss-Prot protein existence level 1. Mediates bacterial resistance to the antibiotics streptomycin and spectinomycin. From Escherichia coli.
   1398..1986    +  rep_origin     ori: high-copy-number ColE1/pMB1/pBR322/pUC origin of replication
   2169..2218    +  CDS            lacI (fragment): lac repressor; lacI; The lac repressor binds to the lac operator to inhibit transcription in E. coli. This inhibition can be relieved by adding lactose or isopropyl-β-D-thiogalactopyranoside (IPTG).
   2391..2409    +  terminator     PGK1 terminator (fragment): S. cerevisae PGK1; transcription terminator for 3-phosphoglycerate kinase gene
>Addgene plasmid #117511 | pICSL12021 | addgene full sequence | sequence record 226817 | Addgene NGS Result
GTGGCTCTTCAGTGGACGAAAGGGCCTCGTGATACGCCTATTTTTATAGGTTAATGTCATGATAATAATG
GTTTCTTAGACGTCAGGTGGCACTTTTCGGGGAAATGTGCGCGGAACCCCTATTTGTTTATTTTTCTAAA
TACATTCAAATATGTATCCGCTCATGAGACAATAACCCTGATAAATGCTTCAATAATATTGAAAAAGGAA
GAGTATGCGCTCACGCAACTGGTCCAGAACCTTGACCGAACGCAGCGGTGGTAACGGCGCAGTGGCGGTT
TTCATGGCTTGTTATGACTGTTTTTTTTTGGGGTACAGTCTATGCCTCGGGCATCCAAGCAGCAAGCGCG
TTACGCCGTGGGTCGATGTTTGATGTTATGGAGCAGCAACGATGTTACGCAGCAGGGCAGTCGCCCTAAA
ACAAAGTTAAACATCATGAGGGAAGCGGTGATCGCCGAAGTATCGACTCAACTATCAGAGGTAGTTGGCG
TCATCGAGCGCCATCTCGAACCGACGTTGCTGGCCGTACATTTGTACGGCTCCGCAGTGGATGGCGGCCT
GAAGCCACACAGCGATATTGATTTGCTGGTTACGGTGACCGTAAGGCTTGATGAAACAACGCGGCGAGCT
TTGATCAACGACCTTTTGGAAACTTCGGCTTCCCCTGGAGAGAGCGAGATTCTCCGCGCTGTAGAAGTCA
CCATTGTTGTGCACGACGACATCATTCCGTGGCGTTATCCAGCTAAGCGCGAACTGCAATTTGGAGAATG
GCAGCGCAATGACATTCTTGCAGGTATCTTCGAGCCAGCCACGATCGACATTGATCTGGCTATCTTGCTG
ACAAAAGCAAGAGAACATAGCGTTGCCTTGGTAGGTCCAGCGGCGGAGGAACTCTTTGATCCGGTTCCTG
AACAGGATCTATTTGAGGCGCTAAATGAAACCTTAACGCTATGGAACTCGCCGCCCGACTGGGCTGGCGA
TGAGCGAAATGTAGTGCTTACGTTGTCCCGCATTTGGTACAGCGCAGTAACCGGCAAAATCGCGCCGAAG
GATGTCGCTGCCGACTGGGCAATGGAGCGCCTGCCGGCCCAGTATCAGCCCGTCATACTTGAAGCTAGAC
AGGCTTATCTTGGACAAGAAGAAGATCGCTTGGCCTCGCGCGCAGATCAGTTGGAAGAATTTGTCCATTA
CGTAAAAGGCGAGATCACCAAGGTAGTCGGCAAATAACTGTCAGACCAAGTTTACTCATATATACTTTAG
ATTGATTTAAAACTTCATTTTTAATTTAAAAGGATCTAGGTGAAGATCCTTTTTGATAATCTCATGACCA
AAATCCCTTAACGTGAGTTTTCGTTCCACTGAGCGTCAGACCCCGTAGAAAAGATCAAAGGATCTTCTTG
AGATCCTTTTTTTCTGCGCGTAATCTGCTGCTTGCAAACAAAAAAACCACCGCTACCAGCGGTGGTTTGT
TTGCCGGATCAAGAGCTACCAACTCTTTTTCCGAAGGTAACTGGCTTCAGCAGAGCGCAGATACCAAATA
CTGTTCTTCTAGTGTAGCCGTAGTTAGGCCACCACTTCAAGAACTCTGTAGCACCGCCTACATACCTCGC
TCTGCTAATCCTGTTACCAGTGGCTGCTGCCAGTGGCGATAAGTCGTGTCTTACCGGGTTGGACTCAAGA
CGATAGTTACCGGATAAGGCGCAGCGGTCGGGCTGAACGGGGGGTTCGTGCACACAGCCCAGCTTGGAGC
GAACGACCTACACCGAACTGAGATACCTACAGCGTGAGCTATGAGAAAGCGCCACGCTTCCCGAAGGGAG
AAAGGCGGACAGGTATCCGGTAAGCGGCAGGGTCGGAACAGGAGAGCGCACGAGGGAGCTTCCAGGGGGA
AACGCCTGGTATCTTTATAGTCCTGTCGGGTTTCGCCACCTCTGACTTGAGCGTCGATTTTTGTGATGCT
CGTCAGGGGGGCGGAGCCTATGGAAAAACGCCAGCAACGCGGCCTTTTTACGGTTCCTGGCCTTTTGCTG
GCCTTTTGCTCACATGTTCTTTCCTGCGTTATCCCCTGATTCTGTGGATAACCGTATTACCGCCTTTGAG
TGAGCTGATACCGCTCGCCGCAGCCGAACGACCGAGCGCAGCGAGTCAGTGAGCGAGGAAGCGGAAGAGC
GCCCAATACGCAAACCGCCTCTCCCCGCGCGTTGGCCGATTCATTAATCACTCTGTGGTCTCAGGAGGGT
GTTAGTAAGAAACAATTATAGTGTTGTTGTTAATAGATGTTTAGTTTTTATTATGACAAAAAAGTTGCAG
AGAATGTAACCTTTACTTGGCTTTTGCTTTTGTTAAAGTGGTTTTAGGTGGTCGGCAACACATCATCTCT
CATCATTGTTTTTTTTTCTTTTCTCTTTCAATTGGGCTTTATCATAGAGAACAATGATTTTGGATATGAA
CTTATTAGTAGTTTCAGCAATAGTTTAGACTTTCGAATCGGTAAATATCAGTAACTTAGAACTCAGGCTG
AAACTTTGATTCTTTTACTGTATTTAGCTAGATTCTACACTTGGTGGACTCCATCAGCAATTACTTCACA
GACCGAGGTAGCTCCTACAACTCTCTGATGCTTGATCTCGTTCAAATAGATGTCTCATAATTGCTTCTTT
TTTGTTTTTGTTTTTGGGCTTTATTAAAGAGGAGTAAGGCCCATTAAGAGAACCCGTTTGTTTGTTGGAT
TCGGATTTGGCAAATGGATAGCGCCAAAATCGTGTCGATTTTCCCGCCATCTCCATTTCTTAATCTGGGT
TCTTAAACCTAAATCAGTTACTCAGCTTCACCAAACCACCAAATTGACCGGATTTGTAAAAAATGTGAGA
CCACGAA
